Addgene plasmid #58386: pUAST YFP Fascin SA1
Purpose: expression of drosophila YFP-fascin SA1 mutant, which mimics the active dephosphorylated form
Depositing lab: Matthew Scott. Publication: Rab35 controls actin bundling by recruiting fascin as an effector protein. Zhang J, Fonovic M, Suyama K, Bogyo M, Scott MP. Science. 2009 Sep 4;325(5945):1250-4. doi: 10.1126/science.1174921. PubMed 19729655.
Backbone
  Vector backbone: pUAST
  Vector type: Insect Expression
Growth in bacteria
  Bacterial resistance: Ampicillin, 100 μg/mL
  Growth temperature: 37°C
  Growth strain: DH5alpha
  Copy number: Unknown
Gene/Insert
  Gene/Insert name: fascin
  Species: D. melanogaster (fly)
  Mutation: SA1 (S39A)
  Entrez Gene: sn (a.k.a. Dmel_CG32858, CG15331, CG1536, CG32858, Dmel\CG32858, SN, Sn, fs(1)A1057, fs(1)K1421, fs(1)K418, fs(1)K473, fs(1)K743, fs(1)M45)
  Promoter: GAL4
  Tag / fusion protein: YFP (N terminal on backbone)
  Cloning method: Gateway Cloning
  Sequencing primers: 5′ EGFP-C; 3′ SV40pA-R
Terms and licenses: Academic/Nonprofit Terms; Industry Terms: Not Available to Industry
How to cite: pUAST YFP Fascin SA1 was a gift from Matthew Scott (Addgene plasmid # 58386)
