[The description below was written by a language model from this plasmid's Addgene catalogue record.]
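Description:
pUAST YFP Fascin SA1 is an insect expression plasmid built on the pUAST backbone, the standard Drosophila vector for GAL4-responsive transgene expression. It is propagated in E. coli under ampicillin selection; the copy number is not recorded, and no feature table accompanies the entry, so details of the origin of replication and other backbone elements are not documented here. The record lists the promoter as GAL4, which in the pUAST context means the insert lies downstream of GAL4-binding upstream activating sequences and is transcribed only where the yeast GAL4 activator is supplied, whether from a co-transfected driver in cultured fly cells or from a GAL4 driver line in transgenic animals. A listed sequencing primer points to an SV40 polyadenylation region downstream of the insert.

The payload is Drosophila melanogaster fascin, the actin-bundling protein encoded by the singed (sn) gene, introduced by Gateway cloning and fused at its N terminus to a YFP tag provided by the backbone. The coding sequence carries the SA1 mutation, S39A, which replaces a serine with a non-phosphorylatable alanine and, according to the record, mimics the active, dephosphorylated form of fascin. The fluorescent fusion allows the localisation of this active variant to be followed by microscopy while its effects on actin organisation are assessed. The construct comes from work on how the small GTPase Rab35 controls actin bundling by recruiting fascin as an effector, where it would serve for comparison with wild-type fascin or other phosphorylation-site variants.
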