>Addgene plasmid #58386 | pUAST YFP Fascin SA1 | addgene partial sequence | sequence record 91840 | SV40pA-R 5'-GAAATTTGTGATGCTATTGC-3'
GTTAACAACAACAATTGCATTCATTTTATGTTTCAGGTTCAGGGGGAGGTGTGGGAGGTTTTTTAAAGCA
AGTAAAACCTCTACAAATGTGGTATGGCTGATTATGATCTCTAGTCAAGGCACTATACATCAAATATTTT
TCCATAATTTTCTTGTATAGCAGTGCAGCTTTTTCCTTTGTGGTGTAAATAGCAAAGCAAGCAAGAGTTC
TATTACTAAACACAGCATGACTCAAAAAACTTAGCAATTCTGAAGGAAAGTCCTTGGGGTCTTCTACCTT
TCTCTTCTTTTTTGGAGGAGTAGAATGTTGAGAGTCAGCAGTAGCCTCATCATCACTAGATGGCATTTCT
TCTGAGCAAAACAGGTTTTCCTCATTAAAGGCATTCCACCACTGCTCCCATTCATCAGTTCCATAGGTTG
GAATCTAAAATACACAAACAATTAGAATCAGTAGTTTAACACATTATACACTTAAAAATTTTATATTTAC
CTTAGAGCTTTAAATCTCTGTAGGTAGTTTGTCCAATTATGTCACACCACAGAAGTAAGGTTCCTTCACA
AAGATCCTCTAGAGGATCATCAACCACTTTGTACAAGAAAGCTGGGTTCTAGAACTCCCACTGTGTGGCC
GAATCGGTTCCATCATCCAGCAGCTTGAACGCCCCGTTCTTCGTAGCGCCCAGGTACTTGCCCTGCTGCG
ATCTTATGCAGA
