>Addgene plasmid #58386 | pUAST YFP Fascin SA1 | addgene partial sequence | sequence record 92064 | EGFP-C 5'-CATGGTCCTGCTGGAGTTCGTG-3'
AGTCCGGACTCAGATCTCGAGCTCAAGCTTCGAATTCTGCAGTCGACGGTACCGCGGGCCCGGGATCATC
AACAAGTTTGTTACAAAAAAGCAGGCTTAATGAACGGCCAGGGCTGCGAGCTGGGCCACAGCAATGGCGA
CATCATCTCACAGAATCAACAGAAGGGATGGTGGACCATCGGCCTGATCAACGGCCAGCACAAGTACATG
ACCGCGGAGACCTTTGGGTTCAAGCTCAACGCCAATGGCGCCGCTCTGAAGAAGAAGCAACTGTGGACGC
TGGAACCCTCGAACACCGGTGAAAGTATTATCTACTTACGATCTCATCTGAACAAGTACCTTTCGGTCGA
TCAGTTTGGCAACGTGCTGTGCGAGAGCGATGAGAGGGACGCGGGCAGCCGCTTCCAGATCAGCATCAGT
GAGGACGGCAGCGGACGTTGGGCGCTGAAGAACGAGTCGCGCGGCTACTTTCTGGGCGGCACTCCGGACA
AACTGGTCTGCACGGCCAAGACGCCCGGTGCCAGTGAGTTTTGGACGGTCCATTTGGCTGCCCGGCCGCA
GGTGAATCTGCGCTCCATTGGACGCAAGCGATTCGCCCATTTGTCGGAGTCGCAGGACGAGATCCATGTG
GACGCCAATATTCCTTGGGGCGAGGATACGCTCTTTACGCTGGAGTTCCGTGCCGAGGAGGGCGGTCGCT
ATGCTCTGCATACGTGC
